>Addgene plasmid #85900 | AB.pCCL.sin.cPPT.GFP.miR-526a.sensor.PGK.dNGFR.WPRE | addgene full sequence | sequence record 170123 | Addgene NGS Result
ATGGTGAGCAAGGGCGAGGAGCTGTTCACCGGGGTGGTGCCCATCCTGGTCGAGCTGGACGGCGACGTAA
ACGGCCACAAGTTCAGCGTGTCCGGCGAGGGCGAGGGCGATGCCACCTACGGCAAGCTGACCCTGAAGTT
CATCTGCACCACCGGCAAGCTGCCCGTGCCCTGGCCCACCCTCGTGACCACCCTGACCTACGGCGTGCAG
TGCTTCAGCCGCTACCCCGACCACATGAAGCAGCACGACTTCTTCAAGTCCGCCATGCCCGAAGGCTACG
TCCAGGAGCGCACCATCTTCTTCAAGGACGACGGCAACTACAAGACCCGCGCCGAGGTGAAGTTCGAGGG
CGACACCCTGGTGAACCGCATCGAGCTGAAGGGCATCGACTTCAAGGAGGACGGCAACATCCTGGGGCAC
AAGCTGGAGTACAACTACAACAGCCACAACGTCTATATCATGGCCGACAAGCAGAAGAACGGCATCAAGG
TGAACTTCAAGATCCGCCACAACATCGAGGACGGCAGCGTGCAGCTCGCCGACCACTACCAGCAGAACAC
CCCCATCGGCGACGGCCCCGTGCTGCTGCCCGACAACCACTACCTGAGCACCCAGTCCGCCCTGAGCAAA
GACCCCAACGAGAAGCGCGATCACATGGTCCTGCTGGAGTTCGTGACCGCCGCCGGGATCACTCTCGGCA
TGGACGAGCTGTACAAGTAAAGCGGCCGCGTCGAGAGATGGGGGAGGCTAACTGAGCTAGCCGACCTTAA
CTGGGGAGTACTGGTCGACGTAGCCAGAAAGTGCTTCCCTCTAGAGCAGAAAGTGCTTCCCTCTAGAGCA
GAAAGTGCTTCCCTCTAGAGCAGAAAGTGCTTCCCTCTAGAGCAGAAAGTGCTTCCCTCTAGAGCAGAAA
GTGCTTCCCTCTAGAGACCGGTACTAGCTTAGTCATGCACCGGGCTGCAGGAATTCGATGACAGGCGCAG
CTTCCGAGGGATTTGAGATCCAGACATGATAAGATACATTGATGAGTTTGGACAAACCAAAACTAGAATG
CAGTGAAAAAAATGCCTTATTTGTGAAATTTGTGATGCTATTGCCTTATTTGTAACCATTATAAGCTGCA
ATAAACAAGTTAACAACAACAATTGCATTCATTTTATGTTTCAGGTTCAGGGGGAGGTGTGGGAGGTTTT
TTAAAGCAAGTAAAACCTCTACAAATGTGGTATGGCTGATTATGATCAGATCTCTCGAGGCTAGTCTCGT
GATCGATAAAATTTTGAATTTTTGTAATTTGTTTTTGTAATTCTTTAGTTTGTATGTCTGTTGCTATTAT
GTCTACTATTCTTTCCCCTGCACTGTACCCCCCAATCCCCCCTTTTCTTTTAAAAGTTAACCGATACCGT
CGAGATCCGTTCACTAATCGAATGGATCTGTCTCTGTCTCTCTCTCCACCTTCTTCTTCTATTCCTTCGG
GCCTGTCGGGTCCCCTCGGGGTTGGGAGGTGGGTCTGAAACGATAATGGTGAATATCCCTGCCTAACTCT
ATTCACTATAGAAAGTACAGCAAAAACTATTCTTAAACCTACCAAGCCTCCTACTATCATTATGAATAAT
TTTATATACCACAGCCAATTTGTTATGTTAAACCAATTCCACAAACTTGCCCATTTATCTAATTCCAATA
ATTCTTGTTCATTCTTTTCTTGCTGGTTTTGCGATTCTTCAATTAAGGAGTGTATTAAGCTTGTGTAATT
GTTAATTTCTCTGTCCCACTCCATCCAGGTCGTGTGATTCCAAATCTGTTCCAGAGATTTATTACTCCAA
CTAGCATTCCAAGGCACAGCAGTGGTGCAAATGAGTTTTCCAGAGCAACCCCAAATCCCCAGGAGCTGTT
GATCCTTTAGGTATCTTTCCACAGCCAGGATTCTTGCCTGGAGCTGCTTGATGCCCCAGACTGTGAGTTG
CAACAGATGCTGTTGCGCCTCAATAGCCCTCAGCAAATTGTTCTGCTGCTGCACTATACCAGACAATAAT
TGTCTGGCCTGTACCGTCAGCGTCATTGACGCTGCGCCCATAGTGCTTCCTGCTGCTCCCAAGAACCCAA
GGAACAAAGCTCCTATTCCCACTGCTCTTTTTTCTCTCTGCACCACTCTTCTCTTTGCCTTGGTGGGTGC
TACTCCTAATGGTTCAATTTTTACTACTTTATATTTATATAATTCACTTCTCCAATTGTCCCTCATATCT
CCTCCTCCAGGTCTGAAGATCAGCGGCCGCTTGCTGTGCGGTGGTCTTACTTTTGTTTTGCTCTTCCTCT
ATCTTGTCTAAAGCTTCCTTGGTGTCTTTTATCTCTATCCTTTGATGCACACAATAGAGGGTTGCTACTG
TATTATATAATGATCTAAGTTCTTCTGATCCTGTCTGAAGGGATGGTTGTAGCTGTCCCAGTATTTGTCT
ACAGCCTTCTGATGTTTCTAACAGGCCAGGATTAACTGCGAATCGTTCTAGCTCCCTGCTTGCCCATACT
ATATGTTTTAATTTATATTTTTTCTTTCCCCCTGGCCTTAACCGAATTTTTTCCCATCGCGATCTAATTC
TCCCCCGCTTAATACTGACGCTCTCGCACCCATCTCTCTCCTTCTAGCCTCCGCTAGTCAAAATTTTTGG
CGTACTCACCAGTCGCCGCCCCTCGCCTCTTGCCGTGCGCGCTTCAGCAAGCCGAGTCCTGCGTCGAGAG
AGCTCCTCTGGTTTCCCTTTCGCTTTCAAGTCCCTGTTCGGGCGCCACTGCTAGAGATTTTCCACACTGA
CTAAAAGGGTCTGAGGGATCTCTAGTTACCAGAGTCACACAACAGACGGGCACACACTACTTGAAGCACT
CAAGGCAAGCTTTATTGAGGCTTAAGCAGTGGGTTCCCTAGTTAGCCAGAGAGCTCCCAGGCTCAGATCT
GGTCTAACCAGAGAGACCCCGGTTCACTAAACGAGCTCTGCTTATATAGACCTCCCACCGTACACGCCTA
CCGCCCATTTGCGTCAATGGGGCGGAGTTGTTACGACATTTTGGAAAGTCCCGTTGATTTTGGTGCCAAA
ACAAACTCCCATTGACGTCAATGGGGTGGAGACTTGGAAATCCCCGTGAGTCAAACCGCTATCCACGCCC
ATTGATGTACTGCCAAAACCGCATCACCATGGTAATAGCGATGACTAATACGTAGATGTACTGCCAAGTA
GGAAAGTCCCATAAGGTCATGTACTGGGCATAATGCCAGGCGGGCCATTTACCGTCATTGACGTCAATAG
GGGGCGTACTTGGCATATGATACACTTGATGTACTGCCAAGTGGGCAGTTTACCGTAAATACTCCACCCA
TTGACGTCAATGGAAAGTCCCTATTGGCGTTACTATGGGAACATACGTCATTATTGACGTCAATGGGCGG
GGGTCGTTGGGCGGTCAGCCAGGCGGGCCATTTACCGTAAGTTATGTAACGCGGAACTCCATATATGGGC
TATGAACTAATGACCCCGTAATTGATTACTATTAATAACTAGTCAATAATCAATGTCAACATGGCGGTAA
TGTTGGACATGAGCCAATATAAATGTACATATTATGATATGGATACAACGTATGCAATGGCCAAGCTTGC
AGCTCCAGCTTTTGTTCCCTTTAGTGAGGGTTAATTGCGCGCTTGGCGTAATCATGGTCATAGCTGTTTC
CTGTGTGAAATTGTTATCCGCTCACAATTCCACACAACATACGAGCCGGAAGCATAAAGTGTAAAGCCTG
GGGTGCCTAATGAGTGAGCTAACTCACATTAATTGCGTTGCGCTCACTGCCCGCTTTCCAGTCGGGAAAC
CTGTCGTGCCAGCTGCATTAATGAATCGGCCAACGCGCGGGGAGAGGCGGTTTGCGTATTGGGCGCTCTT
CCGCTTCCTCGCTCACTGACTCGCTGCGCTCGGTCGTTCGGCTGCGGCGAGCGGTATCAGCTCACTCAAA
GGCGGTAATACGGTTATCCACAGAATCAGGGGATAACGCAGGAAAGAACATGTGAGCAAAAGGCCAGCAA
AAGGCCAGGAACCGTAAAAAGGCCGCGTTGCTGGCGTTTTTCCATAGGCTCCGCCCCCCTGACGAGCATC
ACAAAAATCGACGCTCAAGTCAGAGGTGGCGAAACCCGACAGGACTATAAAGATACCAGGCGTTTCCCCC
TGGAAGCTCCCTCGTGCGCTCTCCTGTTCCGACCCTGCCGCTTACCGGATACCTGTCCGCCTTTCTCCCT
TCGGGAAGCGTGGCGCTTTCTCATAGCTCACGCTGTAGGTATCTCAGTTCGGTGTAGGTCGTTCGCTCCA
AGCTGGGCTGTGTGCACGAACCCCCCGTTCAGCCCGACCGCTGCGCCTTATCCGGTAACTATCGTCTTGA
GTCCAACCCGGTAAGACACGACTTATCGCCACTGGCAGCAGCCACTGGTAACAGGATTAGCAGAGCGAGG
TATGTAGGCGGTGCTACAGAGTTCTTGAAGTGGTGGCCTAACTACGGCTACACTAGAAGAACAGTATTTG
GTATCTGCGCTCTGCTGAAGCCAGTTACCTTCGGAAAAAGAGTTGGTAGCTCTTGATCCGGCAAACAAAC
CACCGCTGGTAGCGGTGGTTTTTTTGTTTGCAAGCAGCAGATTACGCGCAGAAAAAAAGGATCTCAAGAA
GATCCTTTGATCTTTTCTACGGGGTCTGACGCTCAGTGGAACGAAAACTCACGTTAAGGGATTTTGGTCA
TGAGATTATCAAAAAGGATCTTCACCTAGATCCTTTTAAATTAAAAATGAAGTTTTAAATCAATCTAAAG
TATATATGAGTAAACTTGGTCTGACAGTTACCAATGCTTAATCAGTGAGGCACCTATCTCAGCGATCTGT
CTATTTCGTTCATCCATAGTTGCCTGACTCCCCGTCGTGTAGATAACTACGATACGGGAGGGCTTACCAT
CTGGCCCCAGTGCTGCAATGATACCGCGAGACCCACGCTCACCGGCTCCAGATTTATCAGCAATAAACCA
GCCAGCCGGAAGGGCCGAGCGCAGAAGTGGTCCTGCAACTTTATCCGCCTCCATCCAGTCTATTAATTGT
TGCCGGGAAGCTAGAGTAAGTAGTTCGCCAGTTAATAGTTTGCGCAACGTTGTTGCCATTGCTACAGGCA
TCGTGGTGTCACGCTCGTCGTTTGGTATGGCTTCATTCAGCTCCGGTTCCCAACGATCAAGGCGAGTTAC
ATGATCCCCCATGTTGTGCAAAAAAGCGGTTAGCTCCTTCGGTCCTCCGATCGTTGTCAGAAGTAAGTTG
GCCGCAGTGTTATCACTCATGGTTATGGCAGCACTGCATAATTCTCTTACTGTCATGCCATCCGTAAGAT
GCTTTTCTGTGACTGGTGAGTACTCAACCAAGTCATTCTGAGAATAGTGTATGCGGCGACCGAGTTGCTC
TTGCCCGGCGTCAATACGGGATAATACCGCGCCACATAGCAGAACTTTAAAAGTGCTCATCATTGGAAAA
CGTTCTTCGGGGCGAAAACTCTCAAGGATCTTACCGCTGTTGAGATCCAGTTCGATGTAACCCACTCGTG
CACCCAACTGATCTTCAGCATCTTTTACTTTCACCAGCGTTTCTGGGTGAGCAAAAACAGGAAGGCAAAA
TGCCGCAAAAAAGGGAATAAGGGCGACACGGAAATGTTGAATACTCATACTCTTCCTTTTTCAATATTAT
TGAAGCATTTATCAGGGTTATTGTCTCATGAGCGGATACATATTTGAATGTATTTAGAAAAATAAACAAA
TAGGGGTTCCGCGCACATTTCCCCGAAAAGTGCCACCTAAATTGTAAGCGTTAATATTTTGTTAAAATTC
GCGTTAAATTTTTGTTAAATCAGCTCATTTTTTAACCAATAGGCCGAAATCGGCAAAATCCCTTATAAAT
CAAAAGAATAGACCGAGATAGGGT
[37 nt withheld, positions 5975-6011]
AAAGAACGTGGACTCCAACGTCAAAGG
[49 nt withheld, positions 6039-6087]
T
[91 nt withheld, positions 6089-6179]
G
[124 nt withheld, positions 6181-6304]
CCCATTCGCCATTCAGGCTGCGCAACTGTTGGGAAGGGCGATCGGTGCGGGCCTCTTCGCTATTACGCCA
GCTGGCGAAAGGGGGATGTGCTGCAAGGCGATTAAGTTGGGTAACGCCAGGGTTTTCCCAGTCACGACGT
TGTAAAACGACGGCCAGTGAGCGCGCGTAATACGACTCACTATAGGGCGAATTGGGTACGTCCCTAGGCC
TCCAAAAAAGCCTCCTCACTACTTCTGGAATAGCTCAGAGGCCGAGGCGGCCTCGGCCTCTGCATAAATA
AAAAAAATTAGTCAGCCATGGGGCGGAGAATGGGCGGAACTGGGCGGAGTTAGGGGCGGGATGGGCGGAG
TTAGGGGCGGGATAGCTAGAGCCAGACATGATAAGATACATTGATGAGTTTGGACAAACCACAACTAGAA
TGCAGTGAAAAAAATGCTTTATTTGTGAAATTTGTGATGCTATTGCTTTATTTGTAACCATTATAAGCTG
CAATAAACAAGTTCCTCTCACTCTCTGATATTCATTTCTTTGCAAGTTATAAATACTGAATAATAAGATG
ACATGAACTACTACTGCTAGAGATTTTCCACACTGACTAAAAGGGTCTGAGGGATCTCTAGTTACCAGAG
TCACACAACAGACGGGCACACACTACTTGAAGCACTCAAGGCAAGCTTTATTGAGGCTTAAGCAGTGGGT
TCCCTAGTTAGCCAGAGAGCTCCCAGGCTCAGATCTGGTCTAACCAGAGAGACCCAGTACAAGCAAAAAG
CAGATCTTGTCTTCGTTGGGAGTGAATTAGCCCTTCCAGTCCCCCCTTTTCTTTTAAAAAGTGGCTAAGA
TCTACAGCTGCCTTGTAAGTCATTGGTCTTAAAGGTACCGAGCTCGAATTCCAGGCGGGGAGGCGGCCCA
AAGGGAGATCCGACTCGTCTGAGGGCGAAGGCGAAGACGCGGAAGAGGCCGCAGAGCCGGCAGCAGGCCG
CGGGAAGGAAGGTCCGCTGGATTGAGGGCCGAAGGGACGTAGCAGAAGGACGTCCCGCGCAGAATCCAGG
TGGCAACACAGGCGAGCAGCCATGGAAAGGACGTCAGCTTCCCCGACAACACCACGGAATTGTCAGTGCC
CAACAGCCGAGCCCCTGTCCAGCAGCGGGCAAGGCAGGCGGCGATGAGTTCCGCCGTGGCAATAGGGAGG
GGGAAAGCGAAAGTCCCGGAAAGGAGCTGACAGGTGGTGGCAATGCCCCAACCAGTGGGGGTTGCGTCAG
CAAACACAGTGCACACCACGCCACGTTGCCTGACAACGGGCCACAACTCCTCATAAAGAGACAGCAACCA
GGATTTATACAAGGAGGAGAAAATGAAAGCCATACGGGAAGCAATAGCATGATACAAAGGCATTAAAGCA
GCGTATCCACATAGCGTAAAAGGAGCAACATAGTTAAGAATACCAGTCAATCTTTCACAAATTTTGTAAT
CCAGAGGTTGATTGTCGACTCTAGACTCGACTCTAGAGGATCCCCCTGTTCCACCTCTTGAAGGCTATGT
AGGCCACAAGGCCCACAACCACAGCAGCCAGGATGGAGCAATAGACAGGGATGAGGTTGTCGGTGGTGCC
TCGGGTCACCACGGGCTGGGAGCTGCCCATCACTGTGGTCACCACACCTGCCACCGTGCTGGCTATGAGG
TCTTGTTCTGGAGGTGCCTCAGGCTCCTGGGTGCTGGGGGCTGTGCTGTCCGAGCCCTCTGGGGGTGTGG
ACCGTGTAATCCAACGGCCAGGGATCTCCTCGCACTCGGCGTCGGCCCAGCGTGTGCACTCGCGGAGCTG
GCGCTCGGTGTCCTCGCACACGGTGCAGGGCAGGCACGGGTCCACGTGGTTGGCCTCGTCGGAATACGTG
CCGTCGGGGCACTCCTCGCACACGGTGTTCTGCTTGTCCTGGCAGGAGAACACGAGGCCCGAGCCCGCCT
CGCACACGCGGCACGCCTCGCAGCGCCCAGTCGTCTCATCCTGGTAGTAGCCGTAGGCGCAGCGGCACAC
GGCGTCGTCGGCCTCCACGCACGGCGCCGACATGCTCTGGAGCCCCACGCACTCGGTGCACGGCTTGCAC
GGCTCGGTCGCGCTCACCACGTCGGAGAACGTCACGCTGTCCAGGCAGGGCTCACACACGGTCTGGTTGG
CTCCACAAGGCTGGGCCACACCCTCGCCCAGGTTGCAGGCTTTGCAGCACTCACCGCTGTGTGTGTACAG
GCCTGTGGGGCATGCCTCCTTGGCACCTCCAAGGGACACCCCCAGAAGCAGCAACAGCAGCAGGCGCGGC
CCGTCCATGGCGCGGCCGGTGGCACCTGCCCCCATCGCCCGCCTCCCGCGGCAGCGCTCGACTTCCAGCT
CGGTCCGCTTTGCGGACTGATGGGGCTGCGCTGCGCTGCGCTCCAGCGCCCCCCCTGCCCGCCGGAGCTG
GCCGCGGCCCGAATTCCTGCAGCCCGGGGGATCCCCCTGGGGAGAGAGGTCGGTGATTCGGTCAACGAGG
GAGCCGACTGCCGACGTGCGCTCCGGAGGCTTGCAGAATGCGGAACACCGCGCGGGCAGGAACAGGGCCC
ACACTACCGCCCCACACCCCGCCTCCCGCACCGCCCCTTCCCGGCCGCTGCTCTCGGCGCGCCCTGCTGA
GCAGCCGCTATTGGCCACAGCCCATCGCGGTCGGCGCGCTGCCATTGCTCCCTGGCGCTGTCCGTCTGCG
AGGGTACTAGTGAGACGTGCGGCTTCCGTTTGTCACGTCCGGCACGCCGCGAACCGCAAGGAACCTTCCC
GACTTAGGGGCGGAGCAGGAAGCGTCGCCGGGGGGCCCACAAGGGTAGCGGCGAAGATCCGGGTGACGCT
GCGAACGGACGTGAAGAATGTGCGAGACCCAGGGTCGGCGCCGCTGCGTTTCCCGGAACCACGCCCAGAG
CAGCCGCGTCCCTGCGCAAACCCAGGGCTGCCTTGGAAAAGGCGCAACCCCAACCCCGTGGAATTCGATA
TCAAGCTTCTCGAGGGTAGGCGTGTACGGTGGGAGGCCTATATAAGCAGAGCTCGTTTAGTGAACCGTCA
GATCGCCTGGAGACGCCATCCACGCTGTTTTGACCTCCATAGAAGACACCGGGACCGATCCAGCCTCCGC
GGAATTCACC
Features (pLannotate 1.2.2; 34 found; start..end, strand, type, name):
      1..720     +  CDS            EGFP: the original enhanced GFP (Yang et al., 1996) mammalian codon-optimized
    950..969     +  misc_feature   MCS (fragment): pBluescript multiple cloning site
    997..1131    -  polyA_signal   SV40 poly(A) signal: SV40 polyadenylation signal
   1154..1238    -  CDS            large T antigen (fragment): large T antigen from SV40 (simian virus 40)
   1268..1385    -  misc_feature   cPPT/CTS: central polypurine tract and central termination sequence of HIV-1
   1404..1504    -  CDS            Rev (fragment): human immunodeficiency virus 1 (HIV-1) Rev protein; rev; enhances nuclear export of unspliced and incompletely spliced viral mRNAs
   1881..2114    -  misc_feature   RRE: The Rev response element (RRE) of HIV-1 allows for Rev-dependent mRNA export from the nucleus to the cytoplasm.
   2260..2623    -  CDS            HIV-1 gag (fragment): gag protein from human immunodeficiency virus 1; gag
   2607..2732    -  misc_feature   HIV-1 Ψ: packaging signal of human immunodeficiency virus type 1
   2779..2959    -  LTR            5' LTR (truncated): truncated 5' long terminal repeat (LTR) from HIV-1
   2974..3177    -  promoter       CMV promoter: human cytomegalovirus (CMV) immediate early promoter
   3178..3557    -  enhancer       CMV enhancer: human cytomegalovirus immediate early enhancer
   3658..3676    -  promoter       T3 promoter: promoter for bacteriophage T3 RNA polymerase
   3721..3737    -  protein_bind   lac operator: The lac repressor binds to the lac operator to inhibit transcription in E. coli. This inhibition can be relieved by adding lactose or isopropyl-β-D-thiogalactopyranoside (IPTG). lac repressor encoded by lacI
   3745..3775    -  promoter       lac promoter: promoter for the E. coli lac operon
   3790..3811    -  protein_bind   CAP binding site: CAP binding activates transcription in the presence of cAMP. E. coli catabolite activator protein
   3824..3916    -  CDS            lacI (fragment): lac repressor; lacI; The lac repressor binds to the lac operator to inhibit transcription in E. coli. This inhibition can be relieved by adding lactose or isopropyl-β-D-thiogalactopyranoside (IPTG).
   4099..4687    -  rep_origin     ori: high-copy-number ColE1/pMB1/pBR322/pUC origin of replication
   4858..5718    -  CDS            AmpR: β-lactamase; bla; confers resistance to ampicillin, carbenicillin, and related antibiotics
   5719..5823    -  promoter       AmpR promoter: bla
   5876..6304    -  rep_origin     f1 ori (sequence partly withheld): f1 bacteriophage origin of replication; arrow indicates direction of (+) strand synthesis
   6309..6464    -  CDS            lacZα (fragment): LacZα fragment of β-galactosidase; lacZ fragment
   6472..6490    +  promoter       T7 promoter: promoter for bacteriophage T7 RNA polymerase
   6511..6646    -  rep_origin     SV40 ori: SV40 origin of replication
   6686..6807    -  polyA_signal   SV40 poly(A) signal: SV40 polyadenylation signal
   6879..7112    -  LTR            3' LTR (ΔU3): self-inactivating 3' long terminal repeat (LTR) from HIV-1
   7114..7182    -  CDS            nef (fragment): NEF_HV1Z2 - Experimental evidence at protein level: Swiss-Prot protein existence level 1. Extracellular Nef protein targets CD4(+) T-lymphocytes for apoptosis by interacting with CXCR4 surface receptors. From Human immunodeficiency virus type 1 group M subtype D (isolate Z2/CDC-Z34) (HIV-1).
   7199..7787    -  misc_feature   WPRE: woodchuck hepatitis virus posttranscriptional regulatory element
   7801..7819    -  misc_feature   MCS (fragment): pUC18/19 multiple cloning site
   7822..8649    -  CDS            NGFR (fragment): TNR16_HUMAN - Also known as TNFRSF16. Experimental evidence at protein level: Swiss-Prot protein existence level 1. Low affinity receptor which can bind to NGF, BDNF, NTF3, and NTF4. Forms a heterodimeric receptor with SORCS2 that binds the precursor forms of NGF, BDNF and NTF3 with high affinity, and has much lower affinity for mature NGF and BDNF (PubMed:24908487). Plays an important role in differentiation and survival of specific neuronal populations during development (By similarity). Can mediate cell survival as well as cell death of neural cells. Plays a role in the inactivation of RHOA
   8764..8788    -  misc_feature   MCS (fragment): pBluescript multiple cloning site
   8791..9301    -  promoter       hPGK promoter: human phosphoglycerate kinase 1 promoter
   9304..9327    +  misc_feature   MCS (fragment): pBluescript multiple cloning site
   9329..9367    +  promoter       minimal CMV promoter: human cytomegalovirus (CMV) immediate early promoter
