[The description below was written by a language model from this plasmid's Addgene catalogue record and pLannotate feature annotations shown in this document.]
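Description:
AB.pCCL.sin.cPPT.GFP.miR-526a.sensor.PGK.dNGFR.WPRE is a third-generation, self-inactivating HIV-1 lentiviral transfer plasmid that reports the activity of human miR-526a in transduced cells. It is maintained in E. coli through a high-copy ColE1/pUC origin with ampicillin resistance, and also carries an f1 origin and an SV40 origin. The viral genome is transcribed from a CMV enhancer/promoter fused to a truncated 5' LTR. It contains the Ψ packaging signal with a gag fragment, the RRE for Rev-dependent export, the cPPT/CTS, a WPRE and a ΔU3 3' LTR, so the integrated provirus lacks LTR promoter activity.

The payload is a bidirectional, two-reporter cassette. The human PGK promoter drives a truncated NGFR (dNGFR), a surface marker followed by the WPRE. A minimal CMV promoter sits back-to-back with PGK and points the opposite way into EGFP, which ends at its own SV40 polyadenylation signal. The catalogue lists PGK as the promoter, and the annotated layout fits the usual design in which PGK also activates the adjacent minimal promoter. The 171 bp miR-526a sensor insert, cloned between NheI and AgeI, is not annotated. The unannotated gap between EGFP and its poly(A) signal is the likely location, which would place the target sites in the GFP 3' UTR, but the record does not state the number or design of the sites.

In use, dNGFR provides a miRNA-independent readout of transduction and expression level, while GFP is reduced where miR-526a is active. The GFP-to-NGFR ratio, typically read by flow cytometry, therefore measures miRNA activity. The plasmid comes from a collection of microRNA sensor and decoy vectors built for high-throughput profiling. The sequenced record is slightly shorter (9,464 nt) than the catalogued size (9,480 bp).
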