Addgene plasmid #85900: AB.pCCL.sin.cPPT.GFP.miR-526a.sensor.PGK.dNGFR.WPRE
Purpose: Sensor Plasmid
Depositing lab: Brian Brown. Depositing organization: Icahn School of Medicine at Mount Sinai. Publication: High-throughput assessment of microRNA activity and function using microRNA sensor and decoy libraries. Mullokandov G, Baccarini A, Ruzo A, Jayaprakash AD, Tung N, Israelow B, Evans MJ, Sachidanandam R, Brown BD. Nat Methods. 2012 Jul 1;9(8):840-6. doi: 10.1038/nmeth.2078. PubMed 22751203.
Backbone
  Vector backbone: AB.pCCL.sin.cPPT.GFP.PGK.dNGFR.WPRE
  Backbone size w/o insert (bp): 9309
  Total vector size (bp): 9480
  Vector type: Lentiviral
  Selectable markers: eGFP , NGFR
Growth in bacteria
  Bacterial resistance: Ampicillin, 100 μg/mL
  Growth temperature: 37°C
  Growth strain: NEB Stable
  Copy number: High Copy
Gene/Insert
  Gene/Insert name: miR-526a Sensor
  Species: H. sapiens (human)
  Insert size (bp): 171
  Promoter: PGK
  Cloning method: Restriction Enzyme; 5′ cloning site NheI (not destroyed); 3′ cloning site AgeI (not destroyed)
  Sequencing primers: 5′ AACAGACATACAAACTAAAG
Terms and licenses: Academic/Nonprofit Terms; Industry Terms: Not Available to Industry
How to cite: AB.pCCL.sin.cPPT.GFP.miR-526a.sensor.PGK.dNGFR.WPRE was a gift from Brian Brown (Addgene plasmid # 85900 ; http://n2t.net/addgene:85900 ; RRID:Addgene_85900)
